>Addgene plasmid #57932 | mKOet-Paxillin-22 | depositor partial sequence | sequence record 89080 | insert sequence
GACGTCAGATCCGCTAGCACCATGGACGACCTCGATGCCTTACTGGCAGACCTGGAATCCACCACCTCGC
ATATCTCTAAGCGACCGGTGTTTCTAACAGAGGAAACGCCTTACTCCTACCCAACTGGAAACCATACGTA
CCAGGAGATTGCTGTGCCACCGCCGGTGCCCCCGCCGCCTTCCAGTGAGGCCCTAAATGGCACTGTGATT
GACCCCTTAGACCAGTGGCAACCCAGCGTGTCCAGATACGGCCACCAGCAACCTCAGTCCCAGTCTCCGA
TATACAGCTCTAGTGCCAAAAGCTCCAGTGCCTCTGTTCCTAGAGACGGGCTCAGCTCCCCTTCTCCCCG
TGCCAGTGAGGAGGAACACGTGTACAGCTTCCCAAACAAGCAGAAGTCTGCAGAACCATCTCCCACAATG
ACCAGCACCTCCCTGGGCAGCAACCTCTCGGAACTGGACAGGCTTCTCCTGGAACTGAATGCTGTTCAAC
ATAATCCCCCCAGTGGCTTCTCAGCAGATGAAGTCAGCAGAAGCCCATCACTGCCCAATGTGACCGGACC
TCACTATGTCATCCCAGAGAGCAGCAGCTCTGCAGGAGGGAAGGCTGCACCCCCTACAAAAGAAAAACCA
AAGCGGAATGGTGGGCGTGGGATTGAAGATGTGCGTCCCAGTGTGGAGAGCCTGCTGGATGAGCTGGAGA
GCTCTGTGCCAAGCCCAGTCCCTGCAATCACTGTGAGCCAAGGGGAGGTGAGCAGCCCCCAGCGTGTCAA
CGCCAGTCAGCAGCAGACCCGTATCTCTGCTTCTTCAGCTACACGAGAACTGGATGAGCTGATGGCGTCC
CTCTCTGACTTTAAGTTCATGGCACAGGGGAAAGCCGGCGGCAGCAGCTCCCCACCATCCACCACCCCAA
AGCCT
