>Addgene plasmid #57932 | mKOet-Paxillin-22 | depositor partial sequence | sequence record 89081 | insert sequence 2
AGCGCCGCGGCTCGCTGTGCTCTGGCTGCCAGAAGCCCATCACGGGACGCTGCATCACTGCCATGGGCAA
GAAATTTCACCCCGAACACTTTGTCTGTGCCTTCTGCCTCAAGCAGCTCAACAAAGGAACCTTCAAAGAA
CAGAACGACAAGCCCTACTGTCAGAACTGCTTTCTCAAACTCTTCTGTCTCGAGCTCAAGCTTCGAATTC
TGCAGTCGACGGTACCGCGGGCCCGGGATCCACCGGTCGCCACCATGGTGAGCAAGGGCGAGGAGAATAA
CATGGCCGTGATTAAACCAGAGATGAAGATGAGGTACTACATGGACGGCTCCGTCAATGGGCATGAGTTC
ACAATTGAAGGTGAAGGCACAGGCAGACCTTACGAGGGACATCAAGAGATGACACTACGCGTCACAATGG
CCAAGGGCGGGCCAATGCCTTTCGCGTTTGACTTAGTGTCACACGTGTTCTGTTACGGCCACAGACCTTT
TACTAAATATCCAGAAGAGATACCAGACTATTTCAAACAAGCATTTCCTGAAGGCCTGTCATGGGAAAGG
TCGTTGGAGTTCGAAGATGGTGGGTCCGCTTCAGTCAGTGCGCATATAAGCCTTAGAGGAAACACCTTCT
ACCACAAATCCAAATTTACTGGGGTTAACTTTCCTGCCGATGGTCCTATCATGCAAAACCAAAGTGTTGA
TTGGGAGCCATCAACCGAGAAAATTACTGCCAGCGACGGAGTTCTGAAGGGTGATGTTACGATGTACCTA
AAACTTGAAGGAGGCGGCAATCACAAATGCCAATTCAAGACTACTTACAAGGCGGCAAAAAAGATTCTTA
AAATGCCAGGAAGCCATTACATCAGCCATCGCCTCGTCAGGAAAACCGAAGGCAACATTACTGAGCTGGT
AGAAGATGCAGTAGCTCATTCCGGCGGCATGGACGAGCTGTACAAGTAAGCGGCCGCGACTCTAGATCAT
AATCAGCCATACCACATT
