[The description below was written by a language model from this plasmid's Addgene catalogue record.]
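Description:
mKOet-Paxillin-22 is a mammalian expression plasmid that produces chicken (Gallus gallus) paxillin fused to the orange fluorescent protein mKOet. It is built on an mKOet backbone of about 4.75 kb (excluding the insert). The plasmid is propagated at high copy number in E. coli under kanamycin selection. In mammalian cells, a neomycin resistance marker allows G418 selection of stable transfectants. The record does not list the origins of replication or give a feature map, so the detailed architecture of the backbone cannot be described beyond these fields.

The fusion is transcribed from the CMV promoter, a strong constitutive promoter in most mammalian cell lines. The sequencing primer named for the 3′ end implies that the transcript ends at an SV40 polyadenylation signal. The record gives neither the orientation of the tag relative to paxillin nor any linker. The "22" in the name may refer to a linker length, but this is not stated, and the cloning method is recorded as unknown.

Paxillin is an adaptor protein that concentrates at sites of integrin-mediated cell–matrix attachment, so the fusion serves as a fluorescent marker of focal adhesions, which is the localization given in the record. With excitation at 548 nm and emission at 561 nm, it suits live- or fixed-cell imaging of adhesion distribution and dynamics in the orange channel. It can also be used alongside green or far-red probes in multicolour experiments.
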