Addgene plasmid #57932: mKOet-Paxillin-22
Purpose: Localization: Focal Adhesions, Excitation: 548, Emission: 561
Depositing lab: Michael Davidson. Depositing organization: Florida State University, Tallahassee.
Backbone
  Vector backbone: mKOet
  Backbone size w/o insert (bp): 4750
  Vector type: Mammalian Expression
  Selectable markers: Neomycin (select with G418)
Growth in bacteria
  Bacterial resistance: Kanamycin, 50 μg/mL
  Growth temperature: 37°C
  Growth strain: DH5alpha
  Copy number: High Copy
Gene/Insert
  Gene/Insert name: Paxillin (alt name: NM_204984.1)
  Species: G. gallus (chicken)
  Promoter: CMV
  Tag / fusion protein: mKOet
  Cloning method: Unknown
  Sequencing primers: 5′ CMV-F; 3′ SV40pA-R
Terms and licenses: Academic/Nonprofit Terms; Industry Terms: Not Available to Industry
Depositor comments: . Excitation = 548; Emission = 561
How to cite: mKOet-Paxillin-22 was a gift from Michael Davidson (Addgene plasmid # 57932 ; http://n2t.net/addgene:57932 ; RRID:Addgene_57932)
